>Addgene plasmid #214354 | pCMV-SlugABE-NNG-P2A-puro | addgene full sequence | sequence record 424420 | Addgene NGS Result
ATATGCCAAGTACGCCCCCTATTGACGTCAATGACGGTAAATGGCCCGCCTGGCATTATGCCCAGTACAT
GACCTTATGGGACTTTCCTACTTGGCAGTACATCTACGTATTAGTCATCGCTATTACCATGGTGATGCGG
TTTTGGCAGTACATCAATGGGCGTGGATAGCGGTTTGACTCACGGGGATTTCCAAGTCTCCACCCCATTG
ACGTCAATGGGAGTTTGTTTTGGCACCAAAATCAACGGGACTTTCCAAAATGTCGTAACAACTCCGCCCC
ATTGACGCAAATGGGCGGTAGGCGTGTACGGTGGGAGGTCTATATAAGCAGAGCTGGTTTAGTGAACCGT
CAGATCCGCTAGAGATCCGCGGCCGCTAATACGACTCACTATAGGGAGAGCCGCCACCATGAAACGGACA
GCCGACGGAAGCGAGTTCGAGTCACCAAAGAAGAAGCGGAAAGTCTCTGAGGTGGAGTTTTCCCACGAGT
ACTGGATGAGACATGCCCTGACCCTGGCCAAGAGGGCACGGGATGAGAGGGAGGTGCCTGTGGGAGCCGT
GCTGGTGCTGAACAATAGAGTGATCGGCGAGGGCTGGAACAGAGCCATCGGCCTGCACGACCCAACAGCC
CATGCCGAAATTATGGCCCTGAGACAGGGCGGCCTGGTCATGCAGAACTACAGACTGATTGACGCCACCC
TGTACGTGACATTCGAGCCTTGCGTGATGTGCGCCGGCGCCATGATCCACTCTAGGATCGGCCGCGTGGT
GTTTGGCGTGAGGAACTCAAAAAGAGGCGCCGCAGGCTCCCTGATGAACGTGCTGAACTACCCCGGCATG
AATCACCGCGTCGAAATTACCGAGGGAATCCTGGCAGATGAATGTGCCGCCCTGCTGTGCGATTTCTATC
GGATGCCTAGACAGGTGTTCAATGCTCAGAAGAAGGCCCAGAGCTCCATCAACTCCGGAGGATCTAGCGG
AGGCTCCTCTGGCTCTGAGACACCTGGCACAAGCGAGAGCGCAACACCTGAAAGCAGCGGGGGCAGCAGC
GGGGGGTCAAACCAAAAATTCATACTGGGACTGGCCATCGGAATCACCAGCGTGGGCTACGGCCTGATCG
ACTACGAGACAAAGAATATCATCGATGCCGGCGTTAGACTGTTCCCCGAGGCCAACGTGGAAAACAACGA
GGGAAGAAGGTCCAAACGTGGAAGCAGAAGACTGAAGCGACGCCGCATTCACAGACTTGAACGGGTGAAG
AAGCTGCTCGAGGATTATAATCTGCTGGATCAGTCCCAGATTCCTCAGTCTACAAACCCCTACGCCATCC
GCGTGAAGGGCCTGTCTGAAGCCCTGAGCAAGGACGAACTCGTGATTGCCCTGCTCCATATCGCCAAGAG
AAGAGGCATCCACAAGATCGACGTGATCGACAGCAACGACGACGTGGGGAACGAGCTCAGCACCAAGGAA
CAGCTGAATAAGAACAGCAAGCTGCTGAAAGACAAATTTGTGTGCCAGATCCAGCTGGAAAGAATGAATG
AGGGCCAGGTGCGGGGAGAGAAAAACCGGTTCAAGACCGCTGATATCATCAAGGAAATCATCCAGCTGCT
GAATGTGCAGAAGAACTTCCACCAGCTGGACGAGAACTTCATCAACAAGTACATCGAACTGGTTGAGATG
AGACGGGAATACTTCGAGGGCCCCGGCAAGGGCAGTCCATATGGCTGGGAAGGCGACCCTAAGGCTTGGT
ACGAGACACTGATGGGCCACTGCACCTACTTCCCAGATGAGCTGAGAAGCGTGAAATACGCCTACAGTGC
CGACCTGTTCAACGCTCTGAACGACCTGAACAACCTGGTCATCCAAAGAGATGGACTGTCTAAGCTCGAG
TATCATGAGAAGTATCACATCATCGAGAACGTGTTCAAGCAGAAGAAGAAACCTACACTGAAGCAGATCG
CCAATGAGATCAATGTCAACCCTGAAGATATCAAGGGCTACAGAATCACAAAGTCTGGCAAGCCCCAGTT
TACCGAGTTTAAGCTCTACCACGACCTGAAAAGCGTGCTGTTTGACCAGAGCATCCTGGAGAACGAAGAC
GTGCTGGACCAGATCGCTGAGATCCTGACCATCTACCAGGACAAGGATAGCATCAAATCTAAGCTGACGG
AACTGGACATCCTGCTGAACGAGGAAGATAAGGAAAACATCGCCCAGCTGACTGGCTACACCGGGACCCA
CCGGCTCAGCCTGAAATGCATCCGGCTGGTCCTGGAAGAGCAGTGGTATTCTAGCCGGAACCAGATGGAA
ATCTTCACCCACCTGAACATTAAGCCTAAGAAGATCAACCTGACAGCCGCCAACAAGATCCCGAAGGCTA
TGATCGACGAGTTCATCCTGAGCCCTGTGGTGAAGAGGACCTTCGGCCAGGCCATTAACCTTATTAACAA
GATCATAGAAAAGTACGGCGTGCCTGAAGATATCATCATCGAGCTGGCCAGAGAAAATAATAGCAAGGAC
AAGCAGAAGTTCATCAATGAGATGCAGAAAAAGAACGAGAACACCAGAAAGAGAATTAACGAAATCATCG
GCAAGTATGGCAACCAGAACGCCAAGAGACTGGTCGAGAAGATTAGACTGCACGACGAGCAGGAGGGCAA
GTGCCTGTACTCACTGGAAAGCATCCCTCTGGAGGACCTGCTGAACAACCCCAACCACTACGAGGTGGAC
CACATCATTCCAAGATCTGTGTCCTTCGACAACTCTTACCACAACAAAGTGCTCGTGAAGCAGAGCGAGA
ACTCCAAAAAATCCAACCTGACCCCTTACCAGTACTTTAACAGCGGCAAGTCCAAGCTCTCTTACAACCA
GTTTAAACAACACATCCTGAACCTGAGCAAGTCCCAGGATAGAATCAGCAAAAAAAAGAAAGAGTATCTG
CTGGAAGAACGGGACATCAACAAGTTCGAGGTGCAAAAAGAGTTCATCAATAGAAACCTGGTGGATACCC
GGTACGCCACAAGAGAGCTGACAAACTACCTGAAGGCCTACTTCAGCGCCAACAATATGAACGTGAAGGT
GAAAACGATCAACGGCAGCTTCACCGATTACCTGCGGAAAGTGTGGAAGTTTAAGAAGGAACGGAACCAC
GGCTACAAGCACCACGCCGAGGACGCCCTGATTATCGCTAATGCCGATTTCCTGTTCAAAGAGAACAAGA
AGCTGAAAGCCGTGAACTCTGTGCTGGAAAAACCTGAGATCGAGAGCAAGCAGCTGGATATCCAGGTGGA
TAGCGAGGATAACTACAGCGAAATGTTCATCATCCCTAAGCAGGTCCAGGACATCAAGGACTTCAGAAAC
TTCAAGTACAGCCACAGAGTGGACAAGAAGCCTAACAGACGGCTGATCAACGATACACTGTACAGCACCC
GGAAGAAGGACAACTCCACCTACATCGTGCAGACCATCAAAGATATCTATGCCAAAGATAATACCACCCT
GAAGAAGCAGTTTGACAAGTCACCCGAGAAGTTCCTCATGTACCAACACGATCCGCGGACCTTCGAGAAG
TTGGAAGTGATCATGAAGCAGTACGCTAATGAGAAGAATCCTCTGGCCAAGTACCACGAGGAAACAGGCG
AGTACCTGACCAAATACAGCAAAAAAAACAACGGCCCTATCGTGAAAAGCCTGAAGTACATTGGAAACAA
GCTGGGCAGACACCTAGATGTGACCCACCAGTTCAAGAGCAGCACCAAGAAGTTGGTGAAGCGGAGCATC
AAGCCTTATAGATTCGACGTCTACCTGACCGACAAGGGATATAAGTTCATCACCATCAGCTACCTGGACG
TGCTGAAGAAAGACAATTACTACTACATACCCGAACAGAAGTACGACAAGCTCAAACTGGGCAAGGCCAT
CGACAAAAACGCCAAGTTTATCGCTAGCTTCTACAAGAATGATCTGATCAAGCTGGACGGCGAGATCTAC
AAGATCATCGGCGTGAGTAGCGACACCAGAAACATGATCGAACTGGATCTGCCTGACATCAGATACAAAG
AATACTGCGAGCTGAACAATATCAAGGGCAAACCTAGAATCATAAAGACCATCGGCAAAAAGGTGAATAG
CATCGAAAAACTGACAACCGACGTGCTGGGCAACGTGTTCACCAACACCCAGTACACAAAACCTCAGCTG
CTGTTCAAGCGAGGAAATTCTGGCGGCTCAAAAAGAACCGCCGACGGCAGCGAATTCGAGCCCAAGAAGA
AGAGGAAAGTCGGAAGCGGAGCTACTAACTTCAGCCTGCTGAAGCAGGCTGGAGACGTGGAGGAGAACCC
TGGACCTATGACCGAGTACAAGCCCACGGTGCGCCTCGCCACCCGCGACGACGTCCCCAGGGCCGTACGC
ACCCTCGCCGCCGCGTTCGCCGACTACCCCGCCACGCGCCACACCGTCGATCCGGACCGCCACATCGAGC
GGGTCACCGAGCTGCAAGAACTCTTCCTCACGCGCGTCGGGCTCGACATCGGCAAGGTGTGGGTCGCGGA
CGACGGCGCCGCGGTGGCGGTCTGGACCACGCCGGAGAGCGTCGAAGCGGGGGCGGTGTTCGCCGAGATC
GGCCCGCGCATGGCCGAGTTGAGCGGTTCCCGGCTGGCCGCGCAGCAACAGATGGAAGGCCTCCTGGCGC
CGCACCGGCCCAAGGAGCCCGCGTGGTTCCTGGCCACCGTCGGAGTCTCGCCCGACCACCAGGGCAAGGG
TCTGGGCAGCGCCGTCGTGCTCCCCGGAGTGGAGGCGGCCGAGCGCGCCGGGGTGCCCGCCTTCCTGGAG
ACCTCCGCGCCCCGCAACCTCCCCTTCTACGAGCGGCTCGGCTTCACCGTCACCGCCGACGTCGAGGTGC
CCGAAGGACCGCGCACCTGGTGCATGACCCGCAAGCCCGGTGCCTCTGGTGGTTCTCCCAAGAAGAAAAG
GAAAGTCTAACCGGTCATCATCACCATCACCATTGAGTTTAAACCCGCTGATCAGCCTCGACTGTGCCTT
CTAGTTGCCAGCCATCTGTTGTTTGCCCCTCCCCCGTGCCTTCCTTGACCCTGGAAGGTGCCACTCCCAC
TGTCCTTTCCTAATAAAATGAGGAAATTGCATCGCATTGTCTGAGTAGGTGTCATTCTATTCTGGGGGGT
GGGGTGGGGCAGGACAGCAAGGGGGAGGATTGGGAAGACAATAGCAGGCATGCTGGGGATGCGGTGGGCT
CTATGGCTTCTGAGGCGGAAAGAACCAGCTGGGGCTCGATACCGTCGACCTCTAGCTAGAGCTTGGCGTA
ATCATGGTCATAGCTGTTTCCTGTGTGAAATTGTTATCCGCTCACAATTCCACACAACATACGAGCCGGA
AGCATAAAGTGTAAAGCCTAGGATGCCTAATGAGTGAGCTAACTCACATTAATTGCGTTGCGCTCACTGC
CCGCTTTCCAGTCGGGAAACCTGTCGTGCCAGCTGCATTAATGAATCGGCCAACGCGCGGGAAGAGGCGG
TTTGCGTATTGGGCCGCTTCCTCGCTCACTGACTCGCTGCGCTCGGTCGTTCGGCTGCGGCGAGCGGTAT
CAGCTCACTCAAAGGCGGTAATACGGTTATCCACAGAATCAGGGGATAACGCAGGAAAGAACATGTGAGC
AAAAGGCCAGCAAAAGGCCAGGAACCGTAAAAAGGCCGCGTTGCTGGCGTTTTTCCATAGGCTCCGCCCC
CCTGACGAGCATCACAAAAATCGACGCTCAAGTCAGAGGTGGCGAAACCCGACAGGACTATAAAGATACC
AGGCGTTTCCCCCTGGAAGCTCCCTCGTGCGCTCTCCTGTTCCGACCCTGCCGCTTACCGGATACCTGTC
CGCCTTTCTCCCTTCGGGAAGCGTGGCGCTTTCTCATAGCTCACGCTGTAGGTATCTCAGTTCGGTGTAG
GTCGTTCGCTCCAAGCTGGGCTGTGTGCACGAACCCCCCGTTCAGCCCGACCGCTGCGCCTTATCCGGTA
ACTATCGTCTTGAGTCCAACCCGGTAAGACACGACTTATCGCCACTGGCAGCAGCCACTGGTAACAGGAT
TAGCAGAGCGAGGTATGTAGGCGGTGCTACAGAGTTCTTGAAGTGGTGGCCTAACTACGGCTACACTAGA
AGAACAGTATTTGGTATCTGCGCTCTGCTGAAGCCAGTTACCTTCGGAAAAAGAGTTGGTAGCTCTTGAT
CCGGCAAACAAACCACCGCTGGTAGCGGTGGTTTTTTTGTTTGCAAGCAGCAGATTACGCGCAGAAAAAA
AGGATCTCAAGAAGATCCTTTGATCTTTTCTACGGGGTCTGACACTCAGTGGAACGAAAACTCACGTTAA
GGGATTTTGGTCATGAGATTATCAAAAAGGATCTTCACCTAGATCCTTTTAAATTAAAAATGAAGTTTTA
AATCAATCTAAAGTATATATGAGTAAACTTGGTCTGACAGTTACCAATGCTTAATCAGTGAGGCACCTAT
CTCAGCGATCTGTCTATTTCGTTCATCCATAGTTGCCTGACTCCCCGTCGTGTAGATAACTACGATACGG
GAGGGCTTACCATCTGGCCCCAGTGCTGCAATGATACCGCGAGACCCACGCTCACCGGCTCCAGATTTAT
CAGCAATAAACCAGCCAGCCGGAAGGGCCGAGCGCAGAAGTGGTCCTGCAACTTTATCCGCCTCCATCCA
GTCTATTAATTGTTGCCGGGAAGCTAGAGTAAGTAGTTCGCCAGTTAATAGTTTGCGCAACGTTGTTGCC
ATTGCTACAGGCATCGTGGTGTCACGCTCGTCGTTTGGTATGGCTTCATTCAGCTCCGGTTCCCAACGAT
CAAGGCGAGTTACATGATCCCCCATGTTGTGCAAAAAAGCGGTTAGCTCCTTCGGTCCTCCGATCGTTGT
CAGAAGTAAGTTGGCCGCAGTGTTATCACTCATGGTTATGGCAGCACTGCATAATTCTCTTACTGTCATG
CCATCCGTAAGATGCTTTTCTGTGACTGGTGAGTACTCAACCAAGTCATTCTGAGAATAGTGTATGCGGC
GACCGAGTTGCTCTTGCCCGGCGTCAATACGGGATAATACCGCGCCACATAGCAGAACTTTAAAAGTGCT
CATCATTGGAAAACGTTCTTCGGGGCGAAAACTCTCAAGGATCTTACCGCTGTTGAGATCCAGTTCGATG
TAACCCACTCGTGCACCCAACTGATCTTCAGCATCTTTTACTTTCACCAGCGTTTCTGGGTGAGCAAAAA
CAGGAAGGCAAAATGCCGCAAAAAAGGGAATAAGGGCGACACGGAAATGTTGAATACTCATACTCTTCCT
TTTTCAATATTATTGAAGCATTTATCAGGGTTATTGTCTCATGAGCGGATACATATTTGAATGTATTTAG
AAAAATAAACAAATAGGGGTTCCGCGCACATTTCCCCGAAAAGTGCCACCTGACGTCGACGGATCGGGAG
ATCGATCTCCCGATCCCCTAGGGTCGACTCTCAGTACAATCTGCTCTGATGCCGCATAGTTAAGCCAGTA
TCTGCTCCCTGCTTGTGTGTTGGAGGTCGCTGAGTAGTGCGCGAGCAAAATTTAAGCTACAACAAGGCAA
GGCTTGACCGACAATTGCATGAAGAATCTGCTTAGGGTTAGGCGTTTTGCGCTGCTTCGCGATGTACGGG
CCAGATATACGCGTTGACATTGATTATTGACTAGTTATTAATAGTAATCAATTACGGGGTCATTAGTTCA
TAGCCCATATATGGAGTTCCGCGTTACATAACTTACGGTAAATGGCCCGCCTGGCTGACCGCCCAACGAC
CCCCGCCCATTGACGTCAATAATGACGTATGTTCCCATAGTAACGCCAATAGGGACTTTCCATTGACGTC
AATGGGTGGAGTATTTACGGTAAACTGCCCACTTGGCAGTACATCAAGTGTATC
Features (pLannotate 1.2.2; 17 found; start..end, strand, type, name):
    132..335     +  promoter       CMV promoter: human cytomegalovirus (CMV) immediate early promoter
    377..395     +  promoter       T7 promoter: promoter for bacteriophage T7 RNA polymerase
    466..957     +  CDS            tadA: TADA_ECOLI - Also known as yfhC. Experimental evidence at protein level: Swiss-Prot protein existence level 1. Catalyzes the deamination of adenosine to inosine at the wobble position 34 of tRNA(Arg2). Essential for cell viability. From Escherichia coli (strain K12).
   1063..4215    +  CDS            cas9: CAS9_STAAU - Experimental evidence at protein level: Swiss-Prot protein existence level 1. CRISPR (clustered regularly interspaced short palindromic repeat) is an adaptive immune system that provides protection against mobile genetic elements (viruses, transposable elements and conjugative plasmids). CRISPR clusters contain spacers, sequences complementary to antecedent mobile elements, and target invading nucleic acids. CRISPR clusters are transcribed and processed into CRISPR RNA (crRNA). In type II CRISPR systems correct processing of pre-crRNA requires a trans- encoded small RNA (tracrRNA)
   4348..4945    +  CDS            PuroR (fragment): puromycin N-acetyltransferase; pac from Streptomyces; confers resistance to puromycin
   5032..5256    +  polyA_signal   bGH poly(A) signal: bovine growth hormone polyadenylation signal
   5260..5281    +  promoter       SV40 promoter (fragment): SV40 enhancer and early promoter
   5286..5302    +  misc_feature   MCS (fragment): pBluescript multiple cloning site
   5351..5367    -  protein_bind   lac operator: The lac repressor binds to the lac operator to inhibit transcription in E. coli. This inhibition can be relieved by adding lactose or isopropyl-β-D-thiogalactopyranoside (IPTG). lac repressor encoded by lacI
   5375..5405    -  promoter       lac promoter: promoter for the E. coli lac operon
   5420..5441    -  protein_bind   CAP binding site: CAP binding activates transcription in the presence of cAMP. E. coli catabolite activator protein
   5454..5544    -  CDS            lacI (fragment): lac repressor; lacI; The lac repressor binds to the lac operator to inhibit transcription in E. coli. This inhibition can be relieved by adding lactose or isopropyl-β-D-thiogalactopyranoside (IPTG).
   5722..6310    -  rep_origin     ori: high-copy-number ColE1/pMB1/pBR322/pUC origin of replication
   6481..7341    -  CDS            AmpR: β-lactamase; bla; confers resistance to ampicillin, carbenicillin, and related antibiotics
   7342..7446    -  promoter       AmpR promoter: bla
   7517..7561    -  misc_feature   bom (fragment): basis of mobility region from pBR322
   7716..131     +  enhancer       CMV enhancer (across the origin): human cytomegalovirus immediate early enhancer
