[The description below was written by a language model from this plasmid's Addgene catalogue record and pLannotate feature annotations shown in this document.]
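Description:
pCMV-SlugABE-NNG-P2A-puro is a 7,964-nt mammalian expression plasmid that produces a compact adenine base editor together with a puromycin selection marker from a single transcript. It is maintained in E. coli as a high-copy plasmid through a ColE1/pUC-type origin and selected with ampicillin via the β-lactamase gene and its own promoter. Short remnants of lac regulatory sequences, a pBluescript polylinker, an SV40 promoter fragment and a pBR322 bom fragment are backbone leftovers with no evident role in the design.

The expression cassette is driven by the human CMV immediate-early enhancer and promoter, with a T7 promoter just downstream that could support in vitro transcription. The open reading frame begins with a TadA-derived adenosine deaminase domain, followed by a Cas9 coding region that the automated annotation matched to Staphylococcus aureus Cas9. The construct name indicates a "Slug" Cas9 ortholog, so this match probably reflects homology rather than identity. The record lists six substitutions (Q782R, S888R, L906R, N984S, E1012K, K1016I), and the name and associated publication title tie this evolved variant to recognition of a simple NNG PAM. The record does not state whether the Cas9 moiety is a nickase, nor which TadA variant is used. Per the plasmid name, a P2A self-cleaving peptide links the editor to puromycin N-acetyltransferase, although P2A is not itself annotated in the feature table. The transcript ends at a bGH polyadenylation signal.

No guide RNA cassette is annotated, so a guide would have to be supplied separately. The plasmid suits transient transfection of mammalian cells for A-to-G base editing at NNG-PAM sites, with puromycin enrichment of transfected cells.
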