Addgene plasmid #214354: pCMV-SlugABE-NNG-P2A-puro
Purpose: Expresses SlugABE-NNG and puromycin resistance genes
Depositing lab: Yongming Wang. Depositing organization: Fudan University. Publication: Phage-assisted evolution of compact Cas9 variants targeting a simple NNG PAM. Qi T, Wang Y, Yang Y, Gao S, Liu J, Huang Q, Tian Y, Tang J, Zheng WV, Wang Y. Nat Chem Biol. 2023 Dec 5. doi: 10.1038/s41589-023-01481-5. PubMed 38052959.
Backbone
  Vector backbone: CMV
  Vector type: Mammalian Expression
Growth in bacteria
  Bacterial resistance: Ampicillin, 100 μg/mL
  Growth temperature: 37°C
  Growth strain: DH5alpha
  Copy number: High Copy
Gene/Insert
  Gene/Insert name: SlugABE-NNG and puromycin resistance genes
  Species: Synthetic
  Mutation: Q782R/S888R/L906R/N984S/E1012K/K1016I
  Cloning method: Gibson Cloning
Terms and licenses: Academic/Nonprofit Terms; Industry Terms: Not Available to Industry
How to cite: pCMV-SlugABE-NNG-P2A-puro was a gift from Yongming Wang (Addgene plasmid # 214354 ; http://n2t.net/addgene:214354 ; RRID:Addgene_214354)
